Addgene plasmid #116039: PB-CMV-TO-EGFRvIII-IRES-nlsChe
Purpose: Supporting plasmid for testing protease circuits
Depositing lab: Michael Elowitz. Depositing organization: California Institute of Technology. Publication: Programmable protein circuits in living cells. Gao XJ, Chong LS, Kim MS, Elowitz MB. Science. 2018 Sep 21;361(6408):1252-1258. doi: 10.1126/science.aat5062. PubMed 30237357.
Backbone
  Vector backbone: PB-CMV-TO
  Vector type: Mammalian Expression
Growth in bacteria
  Bacterial resistance: Ampicillin, 100 μg/mL
  Growth temperature: 37°C
  Growth strain: DH5alpha
  Copy number: High Copy
Gene/Insert
  Gene/Insert name: EGFRvIII-IRES-nlsChe
  Species: Synthetic
  Cloning method: Gibson Cloning
Terms and licenses: Academic/Nonprofit Terms; Industry Terms: Not Available to Industry
How to cite: PB-CMV-TO-EGFRvIII-IRES-nlsChe was a gift from Michael Elowitz (Addgene plasmid # 116039 ; http://n2t.net/addgene:116039 ; RRID:Addgene_116039)
