[The description below was written by a language model from this plasmid's Addgene catalogue record and pLannotate feature annotations shown in this document.]
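Description:
PB-CMV-TO-EGFRvIII-IRES-nlsChe is a mammalian expression plasmid of about 11.5 kb built on the PB-CMV-TO backbone. The "PB" prefix suggests a piggyBac transposon vector intended for genomic integration, but the feature table does not annotate any transposon terminal repeats, so this cannot be confirmed from the record. In bacteria it is maintained through a high-copy ColE1/pUC-type origin and selected with ampicillin via the β-lactamase gene. An f1 origin and remnants of the lac region (lacZα fragment, lac promoter and operator) are leftovers of the cloning backbone. Short matches to the phage lambda portal protein flank the mammalian cassettes and are probably backbone or spacer sequence rather than functional parts.

The main expression unit uses the CMV enhancer and immediate-early promoter, followed directly by two short tet operator matches. This is the "TO" arrangement, in which transcription is repressed in cells expressing the Tet repressor and relieved by tetracycline or doxycycline, and is otherwise constitutive. This promoter drives a bicistronic transcript. The first cistron is a truncated human EGFR coding sequence, consistent with the EGFRvIII variant named in the title, a constitutively active oncogenic deletion mutant of the receptor. An EMCV IRES then allows translation of mCherry, which by the name carries a nuclear localization signal, so expressing cells are marked by nuclear red fluorescence. The transcript ends at a bGH polyadenylation signal. A separate SV40 promoter–neo cassette, with a WPRE fragment and an SV40 poly(A) signal, provides G418 selection for stable lines. The plasmid was deposited as a supporting construct for testing synthetic protease-based protein circuits; the record does not detail its exact role in those experiments.
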