Features (pLannotate 1.2.2; 25 found; start..end, strand, type, name):
      1..105     -  promoter       AmpR promoter: bla
    158..586     -  rep_origin     f1 ori (sequence partly withheld): f1 bacteriophage origin of replication; arrow indicates direction of (+) strand synthesis
    591..746     -  CDS            lacZα (fragment): LacZα fragment of β-galactosidase; lacZ fragment
    748..867     +  CDS            B (fragment): PORTL_LAMBD - Experimental evidence at protein level: Swiss-Prot protein existence level 1. Forms the portal vertex of the capsid (PubMed:6228056, PubMed:6232391). This portal plays critical roles in head assembly, genome packaging, neck/tail attachment, and genome ejection (Probable). The portal protein multimerizes as a single ring-shaped homododecamer arranged around a central channel (PubMed:6232391). Binds to the terminase subunits to form the packaging machine (PubMed:7799432). From Escherichia phage lambda (Bacteriophage lambda).
   1409..1788    +  enhancer       CMV enhancer: human cytomegalovirus immediate early enhancer
   1789..1992    +  promoter       CMV promoter: human cytomegalovirus (CMV) immediate early promoter
   1994..2013    +  promoter       PLtetO-1 promoter (fragment): modified phage lambda PL promoter with tet operator sites (Lutz and Bujard, 1997)
   2015..2034    +  promoter       PLtetO-1 promoter (fragment): modified phage lambda PL promoter with tet operator sites (Lutz and Bujard, 1997)
   2042..2075    +  promoter       TRE3GV promoter (fragment): 3rd-generation Tet-responsive promoter that can be activated by binding of Tet-On® 3G, optimized for retroviral and lentiviral vectors
   2249..4990    +  CDS            EGFR (fragment) (sequence partly withheld): precursor of human epidermal growth factor receptor
   5104..5566    +  misc_feature   IRES: internal ribosome entry site (IRES) of the encephalomyocarditis virus (EMCV)
   5691..6398    +  CDS            mCherry: mCherry is a basic (constitutively fluorescent) red fluorescent protein published in 2004, derived from Discosoma sp.. It is reported to be a very rapidly-maturing monomer with low acid sensitivity.
   6491..6698    +  polyA_signal   bGH poly(A) signal: bovine growth hormone polyadenylation signal
   6736..7065    +  promoter       SV40 promoter: SV40 enhancer and early promoter
   7132..7923    +  CDS            neo: KKA2_KLEPN - Also known as kan, nptII. Experimental evidence at protein level: Swiss-Prot protein existence level 1. Resistance to kanamycin, neomycin, paromomycin, ribostamycin, butirosin and gentamicin B. From Klebsiella pneumoniae.
   7933..8039    +  misc_feature   WPRE (fragment): woodchuck hepatitis virus posttranscriptional regulatory element
   8048..8169    +  polyA_signal   SV40 poly(A) signal: SV40 polyadenylation signal
   8187..8279    +  ncRNA          G-CSF SLDE: Accession: RF00183 - G-CSF factor stem-loop destabilising element (SLDE)
   8976..9443    +  CDS            B (fragment): PORTL_LAMBD - Experimental evidence at protein level: Swiss-Prot protein existence level 1. Forms the portal vertex of the capsid (PubMed:6228056, PubMed:6232391). This portal plays critical roles in head assembly, genome packaging, neck/tail attachment, and genome ejection (Probable). The portal protein multimerizes as a single ring-shaped homododecamer arranged around a central channel (PubMed:6232391). Binds to the terminase subunits to form the packaging machine (PubMed:7799432). From Escherichia phage lambda (Bacteriophage lambda).
   9479..9501    -  protein_bind   lac operator (fragment): The lac repressor binds to the lac operator to inhibit transcription in E. coli. This inhibition can be relieved by adding lactose or isopropyl-β-D-thiogalactopyranoside (IPTG). lac repressor encoded by lacI
   9505..9535    -  promoter       lac promoter: promoter for the E. coli lac operon
   9550..9571    -  protein_bind   CAP binding site: CAP binding activates transcription in the presence of cAMP. E. coli catabolite activator protein
   9584..9676    -  CDS            lacI (fragment): lac repressor; lacI; The lac repressor binds to the lac operator to inhibit transcription in E. coli. This inhibition can be relieved by adding lactose or isopropyl-β-D-thiogalactopyranoside (IPTG).
   9859..10447   -  rep_origin     ori: high-copy-number ColE1/pMB1/pBR322/pUC origin of replication
  10618..11478   -  CDS            AmpR: β-lactamase; bla; confers resistance to ampicillin, carbenicillin, and related antibiotics
>Addgene plasmid #116039 | PB-CMV-TO-EGFRvIII-IRES-nlsChe | addgene full sequence | sequence record 224982 | Addgene NGS Result
ACTCTTCCTTTTTCAATATTATTGAAGCATTTATCAGGGTTATTGTCTCATGAGCGGATACATATTTGAA
TGTATTTAGAAAAATAAACAAATAGGGGTTCCGCGCACATTTCCCCGAAAAGTGCCACCTAAATTGTAAG
CGTTAATATTTTGTTAAAATTCGCGTTAAATTTTTGTTAAATCAGCTCATTTTTTAACCAATAGGCCGAA
ATCGGCAAAATCCCTTATAAATCAAAAGAATAGACCGAGATAGGGT
[37 nt withheld, positions 257-293]
AAAGAACGTGGACTCCAACGTCAAAGG
[49 nt withheld, positions 321-369]
T
[91 nt withheld, positions 371-461]
G
[124 nt withheld, positions 463-586]
CCCATTCGCCATTCAGGCTGCGCAACTGTTGGGAAGGGCGATCGGTGCGGGCCTCTTCGCTATTACGCCA
GCTGGCGAAAGGGGGATGTGCTGCAAGGCGATTAAGTTGGGTAACGCCAGGGTTTTCCCAGTCACGACGT
TGTAAAACGACGGCCAGTGAGCGCGCCTCGTTCATTCACGTTTTTGAACCCGTGGAGGACGGGCAGACTC
GCGGTGCAAATGTGTTTTACAGCGTGATGGAGCAGATGAAGATGCTCGACACGCTGCAGAACACGCAGCT
AGATTAACCCTAGAAAGATAATCATATTGTGACGTACGTTAAAGATAATCATGTGTAAAATTGACGCATG
TGTTTTATCGGTCTGTATATCGAGGTTTATTTATTAATTTGAATAGATATTAAGTTTTATTATATTTACA
CTTACATACTAATAATAAATTCAACAAACAATTTATTTATGTTTATTTATTTATTAAAAAAAACAAAAAC
TCAAAATTTCTTCTATAAAGTAACAAAACTTTTATGAGGGACAGCCCCCCCCCAAAGCCCCCAGGGATGT
AATTACGTCCCTCCCCCGCTAGGGGGCAGCAGCGAGCCGCCCGGGGCTCCGCTCCGGTCCGGCGCTCCCC
CCGCATCCCCGAGCCGGCAGCGTGCGGGGACAGCCCGGGCACGGGGAAGGTGGCACGGGATCGCTTTCCT
CTGAACGCTTCTCGCTGCTCTTTGAGCCTGCAGACACCTGGGGGGATACGGGGAAAAGGCCTCCACGGCC
ACTAGTAGGCGTTTTGCGCTGCTTCGCGATGTACGGGCCAGATATACGCGTTGACATTGATTATTGACTA
GTTATTAATAGTAATCAATTACGGGGTCATTAGTTCATAGCCCATATATGGAGTTCCGCGTTACATAACT
TACGGTAAATGGCCCGCCTGGCTGACCGCCCAACGACCCCCGCCCATTGACGTCAATAATGACGTATGTT
CCCATAGTAACGCCAATAGGGACTTTCCATTGACGTCAATGGGTGGAGTATTTACGGTAAACTGCCCACT
TGGCAGTACATCAAGTGTATCATATGCCAAGTACGCCCCCTATTGACGTCAATGACGGTAAATGGCCCGC
CTGGCATTATGCCCAGTACATGACCTTATGGGACTTTCCTACTTGGCAGTACATCTACGTATTAGTCATC
GCTATTACCATGGTGATGCGGTTTTGGCAGTACATCAATGGGCGTGGATAGCGGTTTGACTCACGGGGAT
TTCCAAGTCTCCACCCCATTGACGTCAATGGGAGTTTGTTTTGGCACCAAAATCAACGGGACTTTCCAAA
ATGTCGTAACAACTCCGCCCCATTGACGCAAATGGGCGGTAGGCGTGTACGGTGGGAGGTCTATATAAGC
AGAGCTCTCCCTATCAGTGATAGAGATCTCCCTATCAGTGATAGAGATCGTCGACGAGCTCGTTTAGTGA
ACCGTCAGATCGCCTGGAGACGCCATCCACGCTGTTTTGACCTCCATAGAAGACACCGGGACCGATCCAG
CCTCCGGACTCTAGCGTTTAAACTTATCGCCACCATGCGACCCTCCGGGACGGCCGGGGCAGCGCTCCTG
GCGCTGCTGGCTGCGCTCTGCCCGGCGAGTCGGGCTCTGGAGGAAAAGAAAGGTAATTATGTGGTGACAG
ATCACGGCTCGTGCGTCCGAGCCTGTGGGGCCGACAGCTATGAGATGGAGGAAGACGGCGTCCGCAAGTG
TAAGAAGTGCGAAGGGCCTTGCCGCAAAGTGTGTAACGGAATAGGTATTGGTGAATTTAAAGACTCACTC
TCCATAAATGCTACGAATATTAAACACTTCAAAAACTGCACCTCCATCAGTGGCGATCTCCACATCCTGC
CGGTGGCATTTAGGGGTGACTCCTTCACACATACTCCTCCTCTGGATCCACAGGAACTGGATATTCTGAA
AACCGTAAAGGAAATCACAGGGTTTTTGCTGATTCAGGCTTGGCCTGAAAACAGGACGGACCTCCATGCC
TTTGAGAACCTAGAAATCATACGCGGCAGGACCAAGCAACATGGTCAGTTTTCTCTTGCAGTCGTCAGCC
TGAACATAACATCCTTGGGATTACGCTCCCTCAAGGAGATAAGTGATGGAGATGTGATAATTTCAGGAAA
CAAAAATTTGTGCTATGCAAATACAATAAACTGGAAAAAACTGTTTGGGACCTCCGGTCAGAAAACCAAA
ATTATAAGCAACAGAGGTGAAAACAGCTGCAAGGCCACAGGCCAGGTCTGCCATGCCTTGTGCTCCCCCG
AGGGCTGCTGGGGCCCGGAGCCCAGGGACTGCGTCTCTTGCCGGAATGTCAGCCGAGGCAGGGAATGCGT
GGACAAGTGCAACCTTCTGGAGGGTGAGCCAAGGGAGTTTGTGGAGAACTCTGAGTGCATACAGTGCCAC
CCAGAGTGCCTGCCTCAGGCCATGAACATCACCTGCACAGGACGGGGACCAGACAACTGTATCCAGTGTG
CCCACTACATTGACGGCCCCCACTGCGTCAAGACCTGCCCGGCAGGAGTCATGGGAGAAAACAACACCCT
GGTCTGGAAGTACGCAGACGCCGGCCATGTGTGCCACCTGTGCCATCCAAACTGCACCTACGGATGCACT
GGGCCAGGTCTTGAAGGCTGTCCAACGAATGGGCCTAAGATCCCGTCCATCGCCACTGGGATGGTGGGGG
CCCTCCTCTTGCTGCTGGTGGTGGCCCTGGGGATCGGCCTCTTCATGCGAAGGCGCCACATCGTTCGGAA
GCGCACGCTGCGGAGGCTGCTGCAGGAGAGGGAGCTTGTGGGGCCTCTTACACCCAGT
[981 nt withheld, positions 3445-4425]
TTCTTCAGCAGCCCCTCCACGTCACGGACTCCCCTCCTGAGCTCTCTGAGTGCAACCAGCAACAATTCCA
CCGTGGCTTGCATTGATAGAAATGGGCTGCAAAGCTGTCCCATCAAGGAAGACAGCTTCTTGCAGCGATA
CAGCTCAGACCCCACAGGCGCCTTGACTGAGGACAGCATAGACGACACCTTCCTCCCAGTGCCTGAATAC
ATAAACCAGTCCGTTCCCAAAAGGCCCGCTGGCTCTGTGCAGAATCCTGTCTATCACAATCAGCCTCTGA
ACCCCGCGCCCAGCAGAGACCCACACTACCAGGACCCCCACAGCACTGCAGTGGGCAACCCCGAGTATCT
CAACACTGTCCAGCCCACCTGTGTCAACAGCACATTCGACAGCCCTGCCCACTGGGCCCAGAAAGGCAGC
CACCAAATTAGCCTGGACAACCCTGACTACCAGCAGGACTTCTTTCCCAAGGAAGCCAAGCCAAATGGCA
TCTTTAAGGGCTCCACAGCTGAAAATGCAGAATACCTAAGGGTCGCGCCACAAAGCAGTGAATTTATTGG
AGCATAGCCCCTCTCCCTCCCCCCCCCCTAACGTTACTGGCCGAAGCCGCTTGGAATAAGGCCGGTGTGC
GTTTGTCTATATGTTATTTTCCACCATATTGCCGTCTTTTGGCAATGTGAGGGCCCGGAAACCTGGCCCT
GTCTTCTTGACGAGCATTCCTAGGGGTCTTTCCCCTCTCGCCAAAGGAATGCAAGGTCTGTTGAATGTCG
TGAAGGAAGCAGTTCCTCTGGAAGCTTCTTGAAGACAAACAACGTCTGTAGCGACCCTTTGCAGGCAGCG
GAACCCCCCACCTGGCGACAGGTGCCTCTGCGGCCAAAAGCCACGTGTATAAGATACACCTGCAAAGGCG
GCACAACCCCAGTGCCACGTTGTGAGTTGGATAGTTGTGGAAAGAGTCAAATGGCTCTCCTCAAGCGTAT
TCAACAAGGGGCTGAAGGATGCCCAGAAGGTACCCCATTGTATGGGATCTGATCTGGGGCCTCGGTGCAC
ATGCTTTACATGTGTTTAGTCGAGGTTAAAAAAACGTCTAGGCCCCCCGAACCACGGGGACGTGGTTTTC
CTTTGAAAAACACGATGATAATATGGCCACAACCATGGTCTCTAAAGGAGGTTCGTCCGACGACGAAGCA
ACAGCGGACTCGCAGCACGCCGCACCTCCTAAGAAGAAAAGGAAGGTAGGGGATCCCCGGGTACCGGTCG
CCACCATGGTGAGCAAGGGCGAGGAGGATAACATGGCCATCATCAAGGAGTTCATGCGCTTCAAGGTGCA
CATGGAGGGCTCCGTGAACGGCCACGAGTTCGAGATCGAGGGCGAGGGCGAGGGCCGCCCCTACGAGGGC
ACCCAGACCGCCAAGCTGAAGGTGACCAAGGGTGGCCCCCTGCCCTTCGCCTGGGACATCCTGTCCCCTC
AGTTCATGTACGGCTCCAAGGCCTACGTGAAGCACCCCGCCGACATTCCCGACTACTTGAAGCTGTCCTT
CCCCGAGGGCTTCAAGTGGGAGCGCGTGATGAACTTCGAGGACGGCGGCGTGGTGACCGTGACCCAGGAC
TCCTCCCTGCAGGACGGCGAGTTCATCTACAAGGTGAAGCTGCGCGGCACCAACTTCCCCTCCGACGGCC
CCGTAATGCAGAAGAAGACCATGGGCTGGGAGGCCTCCTCCGAGCGGATGTACCCCGAGGACGGCGCCCT
GAAGGGCGAGATCAAGCAGAGGCTGAAGCTGAAGGACGGCGGCCACTACGACGCTGAGGTCAAGACCACC
TACAAGGCCAAGAAGCCCGTGCAGCTGCCCGGCGCCTACAACGTCAACATCAAGTTGGACATCACCTCCC
ACAACGAGGACTACACCATCGTGGAACAGTACGAACGCGCCGAGGGCCGCCACTCCACCGGCGGCATGGA
CGAGCTGTACAAGTCTTAACTCGAGGGAGGCAGCCGGGACCACATGGTGCTGCACGAGTACGTGAACGCC
GCCGGCATCACATAGCGAATTTAAATCGGCCTCGACTGTGCCTTCTAGTTGCCAGCCATCTGTTGTTTGC
CCCTCCCCCGTGCCTTCCTTGACCCTGGAAGGTGCCACTCCCACTGTCCTTTCCTAATAAAATGAGGAAA
TTGCATCGCATTGTCTGAGTAGGTGTCATTCTATTCTGGGGGGTGGGGTGGGGCAGGACAGCAAGGGGGA
GGATTGGGAAGACAATAGCAGGCATGCTGGGGACGCGGCCGCAATTTAACGCGAATTAATTCTGTGGAAT
GTGTGTCAGTTAGGGTGTGGAAAGTCCCCAGGCTCCCCAGCAGGCAGAAGTATGCAAAGCATGCATCTCA
ATTAGTCAGCAACCAGGTGTGGAAAGTCCCCAGGCTCCCCAGCAGGCAGAAGTATGCAAAGCATGCATCT
CAATTAGTCAGCAACCATAGTCCCGCCCCTAACTCCGCCCATCCCGCCCCTAACTCCGCCCAGTTCCGCC
CATTCTCCGCCCCATGGCTGACTAATTTTTTTTATTTATGCAGAGGCCGAGGCCGCCTCTGCCTCTGAGC
TATTCCAGAAGTAGTGAGGAGGCTTTTTTGGAGGCCTAGGCTTTTGCAAAAAGCTCCCGGGAGCTTGTAT
ATCCATTTTCGGATCTGATCAAGAGACAGGATGAGGATCGTTTCGCATGATTGAACAAGATGGATTGCAC
GCAGGTTCTCCGGCCGCTTGGGTGGAGAGGCTATTCGGCTATGACTGGGCACAACAGACAATCGGCTGCT
CTGATGCCGCCGTGTTCCGGCTGTCAGCGCAGGGGCGCCCGGTTCTTTTTGTCAAGACCGACCTGTCCGG
TGCCCTGAATGAACTGCAGGACGAGGCAGCGCGGCTATCGTGGCTGGCCACGACGGGCGTTCCTTGCGCA
GCTGTGCTCGACGTTGTCACTGAAGCGGGAAGGGACTGGCTGCTATTGGGCGAAGTGCCGGGGCAGGATC
TCCTGTCATCTCACCTTGCTCCTGCCGAGAAAGTATCCATCATGGCTGATGCAATGCGGCGGCTGCATAC
GCTTGATCCGGCTACCTGCCCATTCGACCACCAAGCGAAACATCGCATCGAGCGAGCACGTACTCGGATG
GAAGCCGGTCTTGTCGATCAGGATGATCTGGACGAAGAGCATCAGGGGCTCGCGCCAGCCGAACTGTTCG
CCAGGCTCAAGGCGCGCATGCCCGACGGCGAGGATCTCGTCGTGACCCATGGCGATGCCTGCTTGCCGAA
TATCATGGTGGAAAATGGCCGCTTTTCTGGATTCATCGACTGTGGCCGGCTGGGTGTGGCGGACCGCTAT
CAGGACATAGCGTTGGCTACCCGTGATATTGCTGAAGAGCTTGGCGGCGAATGGGCTGACCGCTTCCTCG
TGCTTTACGGTATCGCCGCTCCCGATTCGCAGCGCATCGCCTTCTATCGCCTTCTTGACGAGTTCTTCTG
AGTCGACAATCAACCTCTGGATTACAAAATTTGTGAAAGATTGACTGGTATTCTTAACTATGTTGCTCCT
TTTACGCTATGTGGATACGCTGCTTTAATGCCTTTGTATCATGCGTTAACTAAACTTGTTTATTGCAGCT
TATAATGGTTACAAATAAAGCAATAGCATCACAAATTTCACAAATAAAGCATTTTTTTCACTGCATTCTA
GTTGTGGTTTGTCCAAACTCATCAATGTATCTTATCATGTCTGGAATTGACTCAAATGATGTCAATTAGT
CTATCAGAAGCTCATCTGGTCTCCCTTCCGGGGGACAAGACATCCCTGTTTAATATTTAAACAGCAGTGT
TCCCAAACTGGGTTCTTATATCCCTTGCTCTGGTCAACCAGGTTGCAGGGTTTCCTGTCCTCACAGGAAC
GAAGTCCCTAAAGAAACAGTGGCAGCCAGGTTTAGCCCCGGAATTGACTGGATTCCTTTTTTAGGGCCCA
TTGGTATGGCTTTTTCCCCGTATCCCCCCAGGTGTCTGCAGGCTCAAAGAGCAGCGAGAAGCGTTCAGAG
GAAAGCGATCCCGTGCCACCTTCCCCGTGCCCGGGCTGTCCCCGCACGCTGCCGGCTCGGGGATGCGGGG
GGAGCGCCGGACCGGAGCGGAGCCCCGGGCGGCTCGCTGCTGCCCCCTAGCGGGGGAGGGACGTAATTAC
ATCCCTGGGGGCTTTGGGGGGGGGCTGTCCCTGATATCTATAACAAGAAAATATATATATAATAAGTTAT
CACGTAAGTAGAACATGAAATAACAATATAATTATCGTATGAGTTAAATCTTAAAAGTCACGTAAAAGAT
AATCATGCGTCATTTTGACTCACGCGGTCGTTATAGTTCAAAATCAGTGACACTTACCGCATTGACAAGC
ACGCCTCACGGGAGCTCCAAGCGGCGACTGAGATGTCCTAAATGCACAGCGACGGATTCGCGCTATTTAG
AAAGAGAGAGCAATATTTCAAGAATGCATGCGTCAATTTTACGCAGACTATCTTTCTAGGGTTAATCTAG
CTGCATCAGGATCATATCGTCGGGTCTTTTTTCCGGCTCAGTCATCGCCCAAGCTGGCGCTATCTGGGCA
TCGGGGAGGAAGAAGCCCGTGCCTTTTCCCGCGAGGTTGAAGCGGCATGGAAAGAGTTTGCCGAGGATGA
CTGCTGCTGCATTGACGTTGAGCGAAAACGCACGTTTACCATGATGATTCGGGAAGGTGTGGCCATGCAC
GCCTTTAACGGTGAACTGTTCGTTCAGGCCACCTGGGATACCAGTTCGTCGCGGCTTTTCCGGACACAGT
TCCGGATGGTCAGCCCGAAGCGCATCAGCAACCCGAACAATACCGGCGACAGCCGGAACTGCCGTGCCGG
TGTGCAGATTAATGACAGCGGTGCGGCGCTGGGATATTACGTCAGCGAGGACGGGTATCCTGGCTGGATG
CCGCAGAAATGGACATGGATACCCCGTGAGTTACCCGGCGGGCGCGCTTGGCGTAATCATGGTCATAGCT
GTTTCCTGTGTGAAATTGTTATCCGCTCACAATTCCACACAACATACGAGCCGGAAGCATAAAGTGTAAA
GCCTGGGGTGCCTAATGAGTGAGCTAACTCACATTAATTGCGTTGCGCTCACTGCCCGCTTTCCAGTCGG
GAAACCTGTCGTGCCAGCTGCATTAATGAATCGGCCAACGCGCGGGGAGAGGCGGTTTGCGTATTGGGCG
CTCTTCCGCTTCCTCGCTCACTGACTCGCTGCGCTCGGTCGTTCGGCTGCGGCGAGCGGTATCAGCTCAC
TCAAAGGCGGTAATACGGTTATCCACAGAATCAGGGGATAACGCAGGAAAGAACATGTGAGCAAAAGGCC
AGCAAAAGGCCAGGAACCGTAAAAAGGCCGCGTTGCTGGCGTTTTTCCATAGGCTCCGCCCCCCTGACGA
GCATCACAAAAATCGACGCTCAAGTCAGAGGTGGCGAAACCCGACAGGACTATAAAGATACCAGGCGTTT
CCCCCTGGAAGCTCCCTCGTGCGCTCTCCTGTTCCGACCCTGCCGCTTACCGGATACCTGTCCGCCTTTC
TCCCTTCGGGAAGCGTGGCGCTTTCTCATAGCTCACGCTGTAGGTATCTCAGTTCGGTGTAGGTCGTTCG
CTCCAAGCTGGGCTGTGTGCACGAACCCCCCGTTCAGCCCGACCGCTGCGCCTTATCCGGTAACTATCGT
CTTGAGTCCAACCCGGTAAGACACGACTTATCGCCACTGGCAGCAGCCACTGGTAACAGGATTAGCAGAG
CGAGGTATGTAGGCGGTGCTACAGAGTTCTTGAAGTGGTGGCCTAACTACGGCTACACTAGAAGAACAGT
ATTTGGTATCTGCGCTCTGCTGAAGCCAGTTACCTTCGGAAAAAGAGTTGGTAGCTCTTGATCCGGCAAA
CAAACCACCGCTGGTAGCGGTGGTTTTTTTGTTTGCAAGCAGCAGATTACGCGCAGAAAAAAAGGATCTC
AAGAAGATCCTTTGATCTTTTCTACGGGGTCTGACGCTCAGTGGAACGAAAACTCACGTTAAGGGATTTT
GGTCATGAGATTATCAAAAAGGATCTTCACCTAGATCCTTTTAAATTAAAAATGAAGTTTTAAATCAATC
TAAAGTATATATGAGTAAACTTGGTCTGACAGTTACCAATGCTTAATCAGTGAGGCACCTATCTCAGCGA
TCTGTCTATTTCGTTCATCCATAGTTGCCTGACTCCCCGTCGTGTAGATAACTACGATACGGGAGGGCTT
ACCATCTGGCCCCAGTGCTGCAATGATACCGCGAGACCCACGCTCACCGGCTCCAGATTTATCAGCAATA
AACCAGCCAGCCGGAAGGGCCGAGCGCAGAAGTGGTCCTGCAACTTTATCCGCCTCCATCCAGTCTATTA
ATTGTTGCCGGGAAGCTAGAGTAAGTAGTTCGCCAGTTAATAGTTTGCGCAACGTTGTTGCCATTGCTAC
AGGCATCGTGGTGTCACGCTCGTCGTTTGGTATGGCTTCATTCAGCTCCGGTTCCCAACGATCAAGGCGA
GTTACATGATCCCCCATGTTGTGCAAAAAAGCGGTTAGCTCCTTCGGTCCTCCGATCGTTGTCAGAAGTA
AGTTGGCCGCAGTGTTATCACTCATGGTTATGGCAGCACTGCATAATTCTCTTACTGTCATGCCATCCGT
AAGATGCTTTTCTGTGACTGGTGAGTACTCAACCAAGTCATTCTGAGAATAGTGTATGCGGCGACCGAGT
TGCTCTTGCCCGGCGTCAATACGGGATAATACCGCGCCACATAGCAGAACTTTAAAAGTGCTCATCATTG
GAAAACGTTCTTCGGGGCGAAAACTCTCAAGGATCTTACCGCTGTTGAGATCCAGTTCGATGTAACCCAC
TCGTGCACCCAACTGATCTTCAGCATCTTTTACTTTCACCAGCGTTTCTGGGTGAGCAAAAACAGGAAGG
CAAAATGCCGCAAAAAAGGGAATAAGGGCGACACGGAAATGTTGAATACTCAT
